>Addgene plasmid #191204 | pAAV-CAG-FRT-Rev-3xGFP | addgene full sequence | sequence record 374535 | Addgene NGS Result
AGGGCTCCGGCGCCACCAACTTCTCCCTGCTCAAGCAGGCCGGGGACGTGGAAGAGAACCCCGGACCCGT
GTCGAAAGGGGAGGAACTGTTCACGGGAGTGGTGCCTATCCTCGTCGAACTCGACGGAGATGTGAACGGA
CATAAGTTCTCGGTGTCCGGGGAAGGAGAAGGGGACGCTACTTACGGAAAGCTGACTCTGAAGTTTATCT
GTACCACTGGAAAGCTCCCAGTCCCGTGGCCAACCCTTGTCACCACCTTGACTTACGGAGTGCAATGTTT
CTCCCGGTACCCGGACCACATGAAGCAGCACGACTTCTTCAAATCCGCGATGCCGGAAGGATACGTGCAG
GAGCGGACAATCTTCTTTAAGGACGACGGAAACTATAAGACCAGGGCCGAGGTCAAGTTTGAGGGGGATA
CCCTCGTGAACAGAATTGAACTGAAGGGTATTGACTTCAAGGAAGATGGCAACATCTTGGGGCATAAGCT
CGAATACAATTACAACTCCCACAACGTGTACATTATGGCGGACAAACAGAAGAATGGTATTAAGGTCAAT
TTCAAGATCAGGCATAACATTGAGGACGGATCGGTGCAATTGGCCGATCACTACCAACAGAATACCCCGA
TTGGAGATGGGCCGGTGCTCCTGCCTGATAACCACTACTTGTCCACTCAGTCCGCTCTGTCGAAGGACCC
AAACGAAAAGCGGGATCATATGGTGCTCCTGGAATTTGTCACTGCGGCTGGTATTACCCTGGGGATGGAC
GAACTGTACAAAGGTAGCGGAGAAGGCCGCGGGTCACTGCTGACTTGCGGCGACGTGGAGGAAAACCCGG
GTCCTGTGTCCAAGGGAGAGGAACTCTTCACTGGAGTGGTGCCGATTCTGGTGGAGCTGGATGGGGACGT
GAACGGTCACAAATTCTCCGTGTCCGGAGAAGGAGAGGGAGATGCTACCTACGGAAAGCTTACTCTCAAG
TTCATCTGCACCACCGGAAAGCTGCCAGTGCCGTGGCCGACACTTGTGACTACCCTTACCTACGGAGTGC
AATGCTTCTCGCGGTACCCTGACCATATGAAGCAACATGATTTCTTTAAGTCCGCAATGCCTGAAGGATA
TGTGCAGGAAAGAACTATCTTTTTCAAGGATGATGGAAACTACAAAACTCGGGCCGAAGTCAAGTTCGAA
GGAGACACGCTCGTGAACCGGATCGAACTTAAGGGAATTGACTTTAAGGAAGATGGAAACATTCTCGGTC
ACAAGCTGGAGTACAACTACAACTCTCATAACGTCTACATCATGGCAGACAAGCAGAAGAACGGTATCAA
GGTCAACTTCAAAATCAGGCACAATATTGAAGATGGTTCAGTCCAGCTGGCAGACCACTATCAGCAAAAT
ACTCCGATAGGAGATGGTCCTGTGCTGCTTCCTGACAATCATTACCTGTCAACTCAGTCGGCCCTGTCAA
AGGACCCGAACGAAAAGAGAGATCACATGGTGTTGCTGGAATTCGTGACGGCGGCGGGAATCACCCTGGG
AATGGACGAATTGTACAAATGATGAACCGGTACGCGTTTAATTAAGTTTAAACGAAGTTCCTATACTATT
TGAAGAATAGGAACTTCGGAATAGGAACTTCAGAGCGCTTTGGCCGCTCCGGCCAAAGGGAAGTTCCTAT
ACTTTCTAGAGAATAGGAACTTCGGAATAGGAACTTCGGCGCGCCGGATCCAATTCTTTGCCAAAATGAT
GAGACAGCACAATAACCAGCACGTTGCCCAGGAGCTGTAGGAAAAAGAAGAAGGCATGAACATGGTTAGC
AGAGGCTCTAGAGCCGCCGGTCACACGCCAGAAGCCGAACCCCGCCCTGCCCCGTCCCCCCCGAAGGCAG
CCGTCCCCCCGCGGACAGCCCCGAGCCGCTCCCCCCGCACAAAGGGCCCTCCCGGAGCCCCTCAAGGCTT
TCACGCAGCCACAGAAAAGAAACAAGCCGTCATTAAACCAAGCGCTAATTACAGCCCGGAGGAGAAGGGC
CGTCCCGCCCGCTCACCTGTGGGAGTAACGCGGTCAGTCAGAGCCGGGGCGGGCGGCGCGAGGCGGCGGC
GGAGCGGGGCACGGGGCGAAGGCAGCGCGCAGCGACTCCCGCCCGCCGCGCGCTTCGCTTTTTATAGGGC
CGCCGCCGCCGCCGCCTCGCCATAAAAGGAAACTTTCGGAGCGCGCCGCTCTGATTGGCTGCCGCCGCAC
CTCYCCSCCYCSCCCCSCCCCCCCCCCCSCCCCCCCCCCCCCCCCCYGGCGCGCGCCCCCCCCCCCCCCC
GCCCCCATCGCTGCACAAAATAATTAAAAAATAAATAAATACAAAATTGGGGGTGGGGAGGGGGGGGAGA
TGGGGAGAGTGAAGCAGAACGTGGGGCTCACCTCGACCATGGTAATAGCGATGACTAATACGTAGATGTA
CTGCCAAGTAGGAAAGTCCCATAAGGTCATGTACTGGGCATAATGCCAGGCGGGCCATTTACCGTCATTG
ACGTCAATAGGGGGCGTACTTGGCATATGATACACTTGATGTACTGCCAAGTGGGCAGTTTACCGTAAAT
ACTCCACCCATTGACGTCAATGGAAAGTCCCTATTGGCGTTACTATGGGAACATACGTCATTATTGACGT
CAATGGTACGATCTTCCTAGAGCATGGCTACGTAGATAAGTAGCATGGCGGGTTAATCATTAACTACAAG
GAACCCCTAGTGATGGAGTTGGCCACTCCCTCTCTGCGCGCTCGCTCGCTCACTGAGGCCGGGCGACCAA
AGGTCGCCCGACGCCCGGGCTTTGCCCGGGCGGCCTCAGTGAGCGAGCGAGCGCGCAGCTGGCGTAATAG
CGAAGAGGCCCGCACCGATCGCCCTTCCCAACAGTTGCGCAGCCTGAATGGCGAATGGG
[124 nt withheld, positions 2930-3053]
C
[91 nt withheld, positions 3055-3145]
A
[49 nt withheld, positions 3147-3195]
CCTTTGACGTTGGAGTCCACGTTCTTT
[37 nt withheld, positions 3223-3259]
ACCCTATCTCGGTCTATTCTTTTGATTTATAAGGGATTTTGCCGATTTCGGCCTATTGGTTAAAAAATGA
GCTGATTTAACAAAAATTTAACGCGAATTTTAACAAAATATTAACGCTTACAATTTAGGTGGCACTTTTC
GGGGAAATGTGCGCGGAACCCCTATTTGTTTATTTTTCTAAATACATTCAAATATGTATCCGCTCATGAG
ACAATAACCCTGATAAATGCTTCAATAATATTGAAAAAGGAAGAGTATGAGTATTCAACATTTCCGTGTC
GCCCTTATTCCCTTTTTTGCGGCATTTTGCCTTCCTGTTTTTGCTCACCCAGAAACGCTGGTGAAAGTAA
AAGATGCTGAAGATCAGTTGGGTGCACGAGTGGGTTACATCGAACTGGATCTCAACAGCGGTAAGATCCT
TGAGAGTTTTCGCCCCGAAGAACGTTTTCCAATGATGAGCACTTTTAAAGTTCTGCTATGTGGCGCGGTA
TTATCCCGTATTGACGCCGGGCAAGAGCAACTCGGTCGCCGCATACACTATTCTCAGAATGACTTGGTTG
AGTACTCACCAGTCACAGAAAAGCATCTTACGGATGGCATGACAGTAAGAGAATTATGCAGTGCTGCCAT
AACCATGAGTGATAACACTGCGGCCAACTTACTTCTGACAACGATCGGAGGACCGAAGGAGCTAACCGCT
TTTTTGCACAACATGGGGGATCATGTAACTCGCCTTGATCGTTGGGAACCGGAGCTGAATGAAGCCATAC
CAAACGACGAGCGTGACACCACGATGCCTGTAGCAATGGCAACAACGTTGCGCAAACTATTAACTGGCGA
ACTACTTACTCTAGCTTCCCGGCAACAATTAATAGACTGGATGGAGGCGGATAAAGTTGCAGGACCACTT
CTGCGCTCGGCCCTTCCGGCTGGCTGGTTTATTGCTGATAAATCTGGAGCCGGTGAGCGTGGGTCTCGCG
GTATCATTGCAGCACTGGGGCCAGATGGTAAGCCCTCCCGTATCGTAGTTATCTACACGACGGGGAGTCA
GGCAACTATGGATGAACGAAATAGACAGATCGCTGAGATAGGTGCCTCACTGATTAAGCATTGGTAACTG
TCAGACCAAGTTTACTCATATATACTTTAGATTGATTTAAAACTTCATTTTTAATTTAAAAGGATCTAGG
TGAAGATCCTTTTTGATAATCTCATGACCAAAATCCCTTAACGTGAGTTTTCGTTCCACTGAGCGTCAGA
CCCCGTAGAAAAGATCAAAGGATCTTCTTGAGATCCTTTTTTTCTGCGCGTAATCTGCTGCTTGCAAACA
AAAAAACCACCGCTACCAGCGGTGGTTTGTTTGCCGGATCAAGAGCTACCAACTCTTTTTCCGAAGGTAA
CTGGCTTCAGCAGAGCGCAGATACCAAATACTGTTCTTCTAGTGTAGCCGTAGTTAGGCCACCACTTCAA
GAACTCTGTAGCACCGCCTACATACCTCGCTCTGCTAATCCTGTTACCAGTGGCTGCTGCCAGTGGCGAT
AAGTCGTGTCTTACCGGGTTGGACTCAAGACGATAGTTACCGGATAAGGCGCAGCGGTCGGGCTGAACGG
GGGGTTCGTGCACACAGCCCAGCTTGGAGCGAACGACCTACACCGAACTGAGATACCTACAGCGTGAGCT
ATGAGAAAGCGCCACGCTTCCCGAAGGGAGAAAGGCGGACAGGTATCCGGTAAGCGGCAGGGTCGGAACA
GGAGAGCGCACGAGGGAGCTTCCAGGGGGAAACGCCTGGTATCTTTATAGTCCTGTCGGGTTTCGCCACC
TCTGACTTGAGCGTCGATTTTTGTGATGCTCGTCAGGGGGGCGGAGCCTATGGAAAAACGCCAGCAACGC
GGCCTTTTTACGGTTCCTGGCCTTTTGCTGGCCTTTTGCTCACATGTTCTTTCCTGCGTTATCCCCTGAT
TCTGTGGATAACCGTATTACCGCCTTTGAGTGAGCTGATACCGCTCGCCGCAGCCGAACGACCGAGCGCA
GCGAGTCAGTGAGCGAGGAAGCGGAAGAGCGCCCAATACGCAAACCGCCTCTCCCCGCGCGTTGGCCGAT
TCATTAATGCAGCTGCGCGCTCGCTCGCTCACTGAGGCCGCCCGGGCAAAGCCCGGGCGTCGGGCGACCT
TTGGTCGCCCGGCCTCAGTGAGCGAGCGAGCGCGCAGAGAGGGAGTGGCCAACTCCATCACTAGGGGTTC
CTTGTAGTTAATGATTAACCCGCCATGCTACTTATCTACGTAGCCATGCTCTAGGAAGATCCTTATCGAT
TTTACCACATTTGTAGAGGTTTTACTTGCTTTAAAAAACCTCCCACATCTCCCCCTGAACCTGAAACATA
AAATGAATGCAATTGTTGTTGTTAACTTGTTTATTGCAGCTTATAATGGTTACAAATAAAGCAATAGCAT
CACAAATTTCACAAATAAAGCATTTTTTTCACTGCATTCTAGTTGTGGTTTGTCCAAACTCATCAATGTA
TCTTATCATGTCTGCTCGAAGCGGCCGCCCGGGTCGACGGTATCGATGCGGGGAGGCGGCCCAAAGGGAG
ATCCGACTCGTCTGAGGGCGAAGGCGAAGACGCGGAAGAGGCCGCAGAGCCGGCAGCAGGCCGCGGGAAG
GAAGGTCCGCTGGATTGAGGGCCGAAGGGACGTAGCAGAAGGACGTCCCGCGCAGAATCCAGGTGGCAAC
ACAGGCGAGCAGCCAAGGAAAGGACGATGATTTCCCCGACAACACCACGGAATTGTCAGTGCCCAACAGC
CGAGCCCCTGTCCAGCAGCGGGCAAGGCAGGCGGCGATGAGTTCCGCCGTGGCAATAGGGAGGGGGAAAG
CGAAAGTCCCGGAAAGGAGCTGACAGGTGGTGGCAATGCCCCAACCAGTGGGGGTTGCGTCAGCAAACAC
AGTGCACACCACGCCACGTTGCCTGACAACGGGCCACAACTCCTCATAAAGAGACAGCAACCAGGATTTA
TACAAGGAGGAGAAAATGAAAGCCATACGGGAAGCAATAGCATGATACAAAGGCATTAAAGCAGCGTATC
CACATAGCGTAAAAGGAGCAACATAGTTAAGAATACCAGTCAATCTTTCACAAATTTTGTAATCCAGAGG
TTGATTATCGATAAGCTTCCTGCAGGGAAGTTCCTATTCCGAAGTTCCTATTCTTCAAATAGTATAGGAA
CTTCTTGGATCAAAATAGGAGCGATCGCAATGGAAGTTCCTATTCCGAAGTTCCTATTCTCTAGAAAGTA
TAGGAACTTCGTTTAAACTGGCCGGCCACTAGTCTCGAGACCATGGTGAGCAAGGGCGAGGAGCTGTTCA
CCGGGGTGGTGCCCATCCTGGTCGAGCTGGACGGCGACGTAAACGGCCACAAGTTCAGCGTGTCCGGCGA
GGGCGAGGGCGATGCCACCTACGGCAAGCTGACCCTGAAGTTCATCTGCACCACCGGCAAGCTGCCCGTG
CCCTGGCCCACCCTCGTGACCACCCTGACCTACGGCGTGCAGTGCTTCAGCCGCTACCCCGACCACATGA
AGCAGCACGACTTCTTCAAGTCCGCCATGCCCGAAGGCTACGTCCAGGAGCGCACCATCTTCTTCAAGGA
CGACGGCAACTACAAGACCCGCGCCGAGGTGAAGTTCGAGGGCGACACCCTGGTGAACCGCATCGAGCTG
AAGGGCATCGACTTCAAGGAGGACGGCAACATCCTGGGGCACAAGCTGGAGTACAACTACAACAGCCACA
ACGTCTATATCATGGCCGACAAGCAGAAGAACGGCATCAAGGTGAACTTCAAGATCCGCCACAACATCGA
GGACGGCAGCGTGCAGCTCGCCGACCACTACCAGCAGAACACCCCCATCGGCGACGGCCCCGTGCTGCTG
CCCGACAACCACTACCTGAGCACCCAGTCCGCCCTGAGCAAAGACCCCAACGAGAAGCGCGATCACATGG
TCCTGCTGGAGTTCGTGACCGCCGCCGGGATCACTCTCGGCATGGACGAGCTGTACA
Features (pLannotate 1.2.2; 20 found; start..end, strand, type, name):
     69..782     +  CDS            EGFP: EGFP is a basic (constitutively fluorescent) green fluorescent protein published in 1996, derived from Aequorea victoria. It is reported to be a rapidly-maturing weak dimer with moderate acid sensitivity.
    846..1559    +  CDS            EGFP: EGFP is a basic (constitutively fluorescent) green fluorescent protein published in 1996, derived from Aequorea victoria. It is reported to be a rapidly-maturing weak dimer with moderate acid sensitivity.
   1670..1717    -  protein_bind   FRT: FLP-mediated recombination occurs in the 8-bp core sequence TCTAGAAA (Turan and Bode, 2011). FLP recombinase from the Saccharomyces cerevisiae 2μ plasmid
   1785..1915    -  intron         chimeric intron (fragment): chimera between introns from chicken β-actin and rabbit β-globin
   2004..2139    -  intron         hybrid intron (fragment): hybrid between chicken β-actin (CBA) and minute virus of mice (MMV) introns (Gray et al., 2011)
   2140..2416    -  promoter       chicken β-actin promoter: No description available
   2418..2666    -  enhancer       CMV enhancer (fragment): human cytomegalovirus immediate early enhancer
   2729..2861    +  repeat_region  AAV2 ITR (fragment): inverted terminal repeat of adeno-associated virus serotype 2 inverted
   2856..2925    +  CDS            lacZα (fragment): LacZα fragment of β-galactosidase; lacZ fragment
   2930..3358    +  rep_origin     f1 ori (sequence partly withheld): f1 bacteriophage origin of replication; arrow indicates direction of (+) strand synthesis
   3411..3515    +  promoter       AmpR promoter: bla
   3516..4376    +  CDS            AmpR: β-lactamase; bla; confers resistance to ampicillin, carbenicillin, and related antibiotics
   4547..5135    +  rep_origin     ori: high-copy-number ColE1/pMB1/pBR322/pUC origin of replication
   5318..5374    +  CDS            lacI (fragment): lac repressor; lacI; The lac repressor binds to the lac operator to inhibit transcription in E. coli. This inhibition can be relieved by adding lactose or isopropyl-β-D-thiogalactopyranoside (IPTG).
   5368..5501    -  repeat_region  AAV2 ITR: inverted terminal repeat of adeno-associated virus serotype 2 inverted
   5572..5640    +  CDS            large T antigen (fragment): large T antigen from SV40 (simian virus 40)
   5663..5784    +  polyA_signal   SV40 poly(A) signal: SV40 polyadenylation signal
   5827..6415    -  misc_feature   WPRE: woodchuck hepatitis virus posttranscriptional regulatory element
   6512..6559    +  protein_bind   FRT: FLP-mediated recombination occurs in the 8-bp core sequence TCTAGAAA (Turan and Bode, 2011). FLP recombinase from the Saccharomyces cerevisiae 2μ plasmid
   6592..2       +  CDS            EGFP (across the origin): EGFP is a basic (constitutively fluorescent) green fluorescent protein published in 1996, derived from Aequorea victoria. It is reported to be a rapidly-maturing weak dimer with moderate acid sensitivity.
