[The description below was written by a language model from this plasmid's Addgene catalogue record and pLannotate feature annotations shown in this document.]
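Description:
pAAV-CAG-FRT-Rev-3xGFP is an adeno-associated virus transfer plasmid (7,306 bp, pAAV backbone) built for FlpO-dependent expression of green fluorescent protein in mammalian cells. It is propagated in E. coli through a high-copy ColE1/pUC-type origin with ampicillin selection (AmpR under its own bla promoter), and the backbone also carries an f1 phage origin plus short lacZα and lacI remnants. Two AAV2 inverted terminal repeats bracket the expression cassette. They are the cis elements needed for replication and packaging of the intervening DNA into recombinant AAV particles, and they are also recombination-prone in bacteria, which fits the use of a recombination-deficient growth strain.

Between the ITRs, the CAG promoter (CMV enhancer, chicken β-actin promoter and a chimeric/hybrid intron) points toward a roughly 2.3 kb insert annotated as three consecutive EGFP coding sequences. All three lie on the strand opposite to the promoter, so they sit in reverse orientation relative to transcription. The insert is flanked by two FRT sites annotated in opposing orientations, one next to the promoter intron and one next to the WPRE. Without recombinase, no sense GFP transcript should be made. Flp or FlpO inverts the segment between the FRT sites and places the EGFP units in the sense direction. The record does not say whether the three copies are fused into one reading frame or separated by other elements. The WPRE downstream of the cassette enhances transcript stability and expression, and an SV40 poly(A) signal is annotated after it.

The triple GFP payload gives bright labelling of Flp-expressing cells. The associated work concerns reconstruction of long-range projection neurons in the mouse brain, where intense labelling helps in tracing fine axons.
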