Addgene plasmid #191204: pAAV-CAG-FRT-Rev-3xGFP
Purpose: FlpO dependent GFP expression
Depositing lab: Janelia Viral Tools. Depositing organization: HHMI, Janelia Research Campus. Publication: Reconstruction of 1,000 Projection Neurons Reveals New Cell Types and Organization of Long-Range Connectivity in the Mouse Brain. Winnubst J, Bas E, Ferreira TA, Wu Z, Economo MN, Edson P, Arthur BJ, Bruns C, Rokicki K, Schauder D, Olbris DJ, Murphy SD, Ackerman DG, Arshadi C, Baldwin P, Blake R, Elsayed A, Hasan M, Ramirez D, Dos Santos B, Weldon M, Zafar A, Dudman JT, Gerfen CR, Hantman AW, Korff W, Sternson SM, Spruston N, Svoboda K, Chandrashekar J. Cell. 2019 Sep 19;179(1):268-281.e13. doi: 10.1016/j.cell.2019.07.042. Epub 2019 Sep 5. PubMed 31495573.
Backbone
  Vector backbone: pAAV
  Backbone size w/o insert (bp): 5032
  Total vector size (bp): 7306
  Vector type: Mammalian Expression, AAV
Growth in bacteria
  Bacterial resistance: Ampicillin, 100 μg/mL
  Growth temperature: 37°C
  Growth strain: NEB Stable
  Growth instructions: Grow for minimum time necessary. Do not store colonies on plate.
  Copy number: High Copy
Gene/Insert
  Gene/Insert name: 3X GFP
  Insert size (bp): 2274
  Promoter: CAG
  Cloning method: Unknown
  Sequencing primers: 5′ N/A; 3′ N/A
Resource information
  A portion of this plasmid was derived from a plasmid made by: Janelia MouseLight Project, Jayaram Chandrashekar, and Kimberly Ritola
Terms and licenses: Academic/Nonprofit Terms; Industry Terms: Not Available to Industry
How to cite: pAAV-CAG-FRT-Rev-3xGFP was a gift from Janelia Viral Tools (Addgene plasmid # 191204 ; http://n2t.net/addgene:191204 ; RRID:Addgene_191204)
